>Addgene plasmid #198202 | mVenus-IQ6 R6A | addgene full sequence | sequence record 399579 | Addgene NGS Result
GACGGATCGGGAGATCTCCCGATCCCCTATGGTGCACTCTCAGTACAATCTGCTCTGATGCCGCATAGTT
AAGCCAGTATCTGCTCCCTGCTTGTGTGTTGGAGGTCGCTGAGTAGTGCGCGAGCAAAATTTAAGCTACA
ACAAGGCAAGGCTTGACCGACAATTGCATGAAGAATCTGCTTAGGGTTAGGCGTTTTGCGCTGCTTCGCG
ATGTACGGGCCAGATATACGCGTTGACATTGATTATTGACTAGTTATTAATAGTAATCAATTACGGGGTC
ATTAGTTCATAGCCCATATATGGAGTTCCGCGTTACATAACTTACGGTAAATGGCCCGCCTGGCTGACCG
CCCAACGACCCCCGCCCATTGACGTCAATAATGACGTATGTTCCCATAGTAACGCCAATAGGGACTTTCC
ATTGACGTCAATGGGTGGAGTATTTACGGTAAACTGCCCACTTGGCAGTACATCAAGTGTATCATATGCC
AAGTACGCCCCCTATTGACGTCAATGACGGTAAATGGCCCGCCTGGCATTATGCCCAGTACATGACCTTA
TGGGACTTTCCTACTTGGCAGTACATCTACGTATTAGTCATCGCTATTACCATGGTGATGCGGTTTTGGC
AGTACATCAATGGGCGTGGATAGCGGTTTGACTCACGGGGATTTCCAAGTCTCCACCCCATTGACGTCAA
TGGGAGTTTGTTTTGGCACCAAAATCAACGGGACTTTCCAAAATGTCGTAACAACTCCGCCCCATTGACG
CAAATGGGCGGTAGGCGTGTACGGTGGGAGGTCTATATAAGCAGAGCTCTCTGGCTAACTAGAGAACCCA
CTGCTTACTGGCTTATCGAAATTAATACGACTCACTATAGGGAGACCCAAGCTGGCTAGCATGGTGAGCA
AGGGCGAGGAGCTGTTCACCGGGGTGGTGCCCATCCTGGTCGAGCTGGACGGCGACGTAAACGGCCACAA
GTTCAGCGTGTCCGGCGAGGGCGAGGGCGATGCCACCTACGGCAAGCTGACCCTGAAGCTGATCTGCACC
ACCGGCAAGCTGCCCGTGCCCTGGCCCACCCTCGTGACCACCCTGGGCTACGGCCTGCAGTGCTTCGCCC
GCTACCCCGACCACATGAAGCAGCACGACTTCTTCAAGTCCGCCATGCCCGAAGGCTACGTCCAGGAGCG
CACCATCTTCTTCAAGGACGACGGCAACTACAAGACCCGCGCCGAGGTGAAGTTCGAGGGCGACACCCTG
GTGAACCGCATCGAGCTGAAGGGCATCGACTTCAAGGAGGACGGCAACATCCTGGGGCACAAGCTGGAGT
ACAACTACAACAGCCACAACGTCTATATCACCGCCGACAAGCAGAAGAACGGCATCAAGGCCAACTTCAA
GATCCGCCACAACATCGAGGACGGCGGCGTGCAGCTCGCCGACCACTACCAGCAGAACACCCCCATCGGC
GACGGCCCCGTGCTGCTGCCCGACAACCACTACCTGAGCTACCAGTCCAAGCTGAGCAAAGACCCCAACG
AGAAGCGCGATCACATGGTCCTGCTGGAGTTCGTGACCGCCGCCGGGATCACTCTCGGCATGGACGAGCT
GTACAAGGGATCCACCATGAAAGCCATCGTCTACCTTCAGTGCTGCTTCGCACGGATGATGGCCAAGCGT
GAGCTGAAGAAACTCAAAATTGAGGCTCGCTCTGTGGAACGCTACAAGAAGTAAGGGCCCGTTTAAACCC
GCTGATCAGCCTCGACTGTGCCTTCTAGTTGCCAGCCATCTGTTGTTTGCCCCTCCCCCGTGCCTTCCTT
GACCCTGGAAGGTGCCACTCCCACTGTCCTTTCCTAATAAAATGAGGAAATTGCATCGCATTGTCTGAGT
AGGTGTCATTCTATTCTGGGGGGTGGGGTGGGGCAGGACAGCAAGGGGGAGGATTGGGAAGACAATAGCA
GGCATGCTGGGGATGCGGTGGGCTCTATGGCTTCTGAGGCGGAAAGAACCAGCTGGGGCTCTAGGGGGTA
TCCCC
[124 nt withheld, positions 2036-2159]
C
[91 nt withheld, positions 2161-2251]
A
[49 nt withheld, positions 2253-2301]
CCTTTGACGTTGGAGTCCACGTTCTTT
[37 nt withheld, positions 2329-2365]
ACCCTATCTCGGTCTATTCTTTTGATTTATAAGGGATTTTGCCGATTTCGGCCTATTGGTTAAAAAATGA
GCTGATTTAACAAAAATTTAACGCGAATTAATTCTGTGGAATGTGTGTCAGTTAGGGTGTGGAAAGTCCC
CAGGCTCCCCAGCAGGCAGAAGTATGCAAAGCATGCATCTCAATTAGTCAGCAACCAGGTGTGGAAAGTC
CCCAGGCTCCCCAGCAGGCAGAAGTATGCAAAGCATGCATCTCAATTAGTCAGCAACCATAGTCCCGCCC
CTAACTCCGCCCATCCCGCCCCTAACTCCGCCCAGTTCCGCCCATTCTCCGCCCCATGGCTGACTAATTT
TTTTTATTTATGCAGAGGCCGAGGCCGCCTCTGCCTCTGAGCTATTCCAGAAGTAGTGAGGAGGCTTTTT
TGGAGGCCTAGGCTTTTGCAAAAAGCTCCCGGGAGCTTGTATATCCATTTTCGGATCTGATCAAGAGACA
GGATGAGGATCGTTTCGCATGATTGAACAAGATGGATTGCACGCAGGTTCTCCGGACGCTTGGGTGGAGA
GGCTATTCGGCTATGACTGGGCACAACAGACAATCGGCTGCTCTGATGCCGCCGTGTTCCGGCTGTCAGC
GCAGGGGCGCCCGGTTCTTTTTGTCAAGACCGACCTGTCCGGTGCCCTGAATGAACTGCAGGACGAGGCA
GCGCGGCTATCGTGGCTGGCCACGACGGGCGTTCCTTGCGCAGCTGTGCTCGACGTTGTCACTGAAGCGG
GAAGGGACTGGCTGCTATTGGGCGAAGTGCCGGGGCAGGATCTCCTGTCATCTCACCTTGCTCCTGCCGA
GAAAGTATCCATCATGGCTGATGCAATGCGGCGGCTGCATACGCTTGATCCGGCTACCTGCCCATTCGAC
CACCAAGCGAAACATCGCATCGAGCGAGCACGTACTCGGATGGAAGCCGGTCTTGTCGATCAGGATGATC
TGGACGAAGAGCATCAGGGGCTCGCGCCAGCCGAACTGTTCGCCAGGCTCAAGGCGCGCATGCCCGACGG
CGAGGATCTCGTCGTGACCCATGGCGATGCCTGCTTGCCGAATATCATGGTGGAAAATGGCCGCTTTTCT
GGATTCATCGACTGTGGCCGGCTGGGTGTGGCGGACCGCTATCAGGACATAGCGTTGGCTACCCGTGATA
TTGCTGAAGAGCTTGGCGGCGAATGGGCTGACCGCTTCCTCGTGCTTTACGGTATCGCCGCTCCCGATTC
GCAGCGCATCGCCTTCTATCGCCTTCTTGACGAGTTCTTCTGAGCGGGACTCTGGGGTTCGAAATGACCG
ACCAAGCGACGCCCAACCTGCCATCACGAGATTTCGATTCCACCGCCGCCTTCTATGAAAGGTTGGGCTT
CGGAATCGTTTTCCGGGACGCCGGCTGGATGATCCTCCAGCGCGGGGATCTCATGCTGGAGTTCTTCGCC
CACCCCAACTTGTTTATTGCAGCTTATAATGGTTACAAATAAAGCAATAGCATCACAAATTTCACAAATA
AAGCATTTTTTTCACTGCATTCTAGTTGTGGTTTGTCCAAACTCATCAATGTATCTTATCATGTCTGTAT
ACCGTCGACCTCTAGCTAGAGCTTGGCGTAATCATGGTCATAGCTGTTTCCTGTGTGAAATTGTTATCCG
CTCACAATTCCACACAACATACGAGCCGGAAGCATAAAGTGTAAAGCCTGGGGTGCCTAATGAGTGAGCT
AACTCACATTAATTGCGTTGCGCTCACTGCCCGCTTTCCAGTCGGGAAACCTGTCGTGCCAGCTGCATTA
ATGAATCGGCCAACGCGCGGGGAGAGGCGGTTTGCGTATTGGGCGCTCTTCCGCTTCCTCGCTCACTGAC
TCGCTGCGCTCGGTCGTTCGGCTGCGGCGAGCGGTATCAGCTCACTCAAAGGCGGTAATACGGTTATCCA
CAGAATCAGGGGATAACGCAGGAAAGAACATGTGAGCAAAAGGCCAGCAAAAGGCCAGGAACCGTAAAAA
GGCCGCGTTGCTGGCGTTTTTCCATAGGCTCCGCCCCCCTGACGAGCATCACAAAAATCGACGCTCAAGT
CAGAGGTGGCGAAACCCGACAGGACTATAAAGATACCAGGCGTTTCCCCCTGGAAGCTCCCTCGTGCGCT
CTCCTGTTCCGACCCTGCCGCTTACCGGATACCTGTCCGCCTTTCTCCCTTCGGGAAGCGTGGCGCTTTC
TCATAGCTCACGCTGTAGGTATCTCAGTTCGGTGTAGGTCGTTCGCTCCAAGCTGGGCTGTGTGCACGAA
CCCCCCGTTCAGCCCGACCGCTGCGCCTTATCCGGTAACTATCGTCTTGAGTCCAACCCGGTAAGACACG
ACTTATCGCCACTGGCAGCAGCCACTGGTAACAGGATTAGCAGAGCGAGGTATGTAGGCGGTGCTACAGA
GTTCTTGAAGTGGTGGCCTAACTACGGCTACACTAGAAGAACAGTATTTGGTATCTGCGCTCTGCTGAAG
CAAGTTACCTTCGGAAAAAGAGTTGGTAGCTCTTGATCCGGCAAACAAACCACCGCTGGTAGCGGTGGTT
TTTTTGTTTGCAAGCAGCAGATTACGCGCAGAAAAAAAGGATCTCAAGAAGATCCTTTGATCTTTTCTAC
GGGGTCTGACGCTCAGTGGAACGAAAACTCACGTTAAGGGATTTTGGTCATGAGATTATCAAAAAGGATC
TTCACCTAGATCCTTTTAAATTAAAAATGAAGTTTTAAATCAATCTAAAGTATATATGAGTAAACTTGGT
CTGACAGTTACCAATGCTTAATCAGTGAGGCACCTATCTCAGCGATCTGTCTATTTCGTTCATCCATAGT
TGCATGACTCCCCGTCGTGTAGATAACTACGATACGGGAGGGCTTACCATCTGGCCCCAGTGCTGCAATG
ATACCGCGAGACCCACGCTCACCGGCTCCAGATTTATCAGCAATAAACCAGCCAGCCGGAAGGGCCGAGC
GCAGAAGTGGTCCTGCAACTTTATCCGCCTCCATCCAGTCTATTAATTGTTGCCGGGAAGCTAGAGTAAG
TAGTTCGCCAGTTAATAGTTTGCGCAACGTTGTTGCCATTGCTACAGGCATCGTGGTGTCACGCTCGTCG
TTTGGTATGGCTTCATTCAGCTCCGGTTCCCAACGATCAAGGCGAGTTACATGATCCCCCATGTTGTGCA
AAAAAGCGGTTAGCTCCTTCGGTCCTCCGATCGTTGTCAGAAGTAAGTTGGCCGCAGTGTTATCACTCAT
GGTTATGGCAGCACTGCATAATTCTCTTACTGTCATGCCATCCGTAAGATGCTTTTCTGTGACTGGTGAG
TACTCAACCAAGTCATTCTGAGAATAGTGTATGCGGCGACCGAGTTGCTCTTGCCCGGCGTCAATACGGG
ATAATACCGCGCCACATAGCAGAACTTTAAAAGTGCTCATCATTGGAAAACGTTCTTCGGGGCGAAAACT
CTCAAGGATCTTACCGCTGTTGAGATCCAGTTCGATGTAACCCACTCGTGCACCCAACTGATCTTCAGCA
TCTTTTACTTTCACCAGCGTTTCTGGGTGAGCAAAAACAGGAAGGCAAAATGCCGCAAAAAAGGGAATAA
GGGCGACACGGAAATGTTGAATACTCATACTCTTCCTTTTTCAATATTATTGAAGCATTTATCAGGGTTA
TTGTCTCATGAGCGGATACATATTTGAATGTATTTAGAAAAATAAACAAATAGGGGTTCCGCGCACATTT
CCCCGAAAAGTGCCACCTGACGTC
Features (pLannotate 1.2.2; 20 found; start..end, strand, type, name):
     28..80      -  misc_feature   bom (fragment): basis of mobility region from pBR322
    235..614     +  enhancer       CMV enhancer: human cytomegalovirus immediate early enhancer
    615..818     +  promoter       CMV promoter: human cytomegalovirus (CMV) immediate early promoter
    814..847     +  LTR            5' LTR (truncated) (fragment): truncated 5' long terminal repeat (LTR) from HIV-1
    863..881     +  promoter       T7 promoter: promoter for bacteriophage T7 RNA polymerase
    901..1617    +  CDS            mVenus: mVenus is a basic (constitutively fluorescent) yellow fluorescent protein published in 2006, derived from Aequorea victoria. It is reported to be a rapidly-maturing monomer with moderate acid sensitivity.
   1766..1990    +  polyA_signal   bGH poly(A) signal: bovine growth hormone polyadenylation signal
   1994..2015    +  promoter       SV40 promoter (fragment): SV40 enhancer and early promoter
   2036..2464    +  rep_origin     f1 ori (sequence partly withheld): f1 bacteriophage origin of replication; arrow indicates direction of (+) strand synthesis
   2478..2807    +  promoter       SV40 promoter: SV40 enhancer and early promoter
   2874..3668    +  CDS            NeoR/KanR: aminoglycoside phosphotransferase from Tn5; aph(3')-II (or nptII); confers resistance to neomycin, kanamycin, and G418 (Geneticin®)
   3689..3847    +  CDS            ble (fragment): BLE_KLEPN - Experimental evidence at protein level: Swiss-Prot protein existence level 1. Binding protein with a strong affinity to the bleomycin family of antibiotics. Binds to CL990; an antimitotic-antibiotic compound. From Klebsiella pneumoniae.
   3842..3963    +  polyA_signal   SV40 poly(A) signal: SV40 polyadenylation signal
   4036..4052    -  protein_bind   lac operator: The lac repressor binds to the lac operator to inhibit transcription in E. coli. This inhibition can be relieved by adding lactose or isopropyl-β-D-thiogalactopyranoside (IPTG). lac repressor encoded by lacI
   4060..4090    -  promoter       lac promoter: promoter for the E. coli lac operon
   4105..4126    -  protein_bind   CAP binding site: CAP binding activates transcription in the presence of cAMP. E. coli catabolite activator protein
   4139..4231    -  CDS            lacI (fragment): lac repressor; lacI; The lac repressor binds to the lac operator to inhibit transcription in E. coli. This inhibition can be relieved by adding lactose or isopropyl-β-D-thiogalactopyranoside (IPTG).
   4414..5002    -  rep_origin     ori: high-copy-number ColE1/pMB1/pBR322/pUC origin of replication
   5173..6033    -  CDS            AmpR: β-lactamase; bla; confers resistance to ampicillin, carbenicillin, and related antibiotics
   6034..6138    -  promoter       AmpR promoter: bla
