[The description below was written by a language model from this plasmid's Addgene catalogue record and pLannotate feature annotations shown in this document.]
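Description:
mVenus-IQ6 R6A is a mammalian expression plasmid built on the pcDNA3.1 backbone. It encodes the yellow fluorescent protein mVenus fused to the N-terminus of an IQ domain from mouse myosin Va (Myo5a) that carries an R6A substitution. The fusion is driven by the human cytomegalovirus immediate-early enhancer and promoter, and transcripts are terminated by the bovine growth hormone polyadenylation signal. A T7 promoter lies just upstream of the coding region. The automated feature table annotates the mVenus open reading frame but not the IQ segment itself. That segment presumably occupies the short unannotated stretch between mVenus and the bGH poly(A) signal, consistent with the recorded EcoRI/ApaI cloning. A few short fragment hits (HIV-1 LTR, ble, lacI, bom) appear to be partial sequence matches rather than functional elements.

In E. coli the plasmid is maintained at high copy through a ColE1/pUC-type origin and selected with ampicillin via β-lactamase expressed from its own promoter. An f1 origin is also present. For mammalian cells, an SV40 early promoter drives a neomycin/kanamycin phosphotransferase gene followed by an SV40 poly(A) signal, which allows G418 selection of stable transfectants.

According to the record, the construct serves as a FRET acceptor in image-based quantitative two-hybrid FRET assays, which derive the proximity, affinity and stoichiometry of protein interactions in cells. The R6A mutation is described as lowering binding affinity, so this plasmid provides a weakened-binding variant of the IQ6 acceptor. The record does not name the donor-tagged binding partner.
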