Addgene plasmid #198202: mVenus-IQ6 R6A
Purpose: FRET acceptor: Mutated IQ6 domain of Moysin Va tagged with N-terminal mVenus (lower binding affinity)
Depositing lab: Christian Wahl-Schott. Depositing organization: Medizinische Hochschule Hannover. Publication: Protocol for deriving proximity, affinity, and stoichiometry of protein interactions using image-based quantitative two-hybrid FRET. Feldmann C, Schanzler M, Ben-Johny M, Wahl-Schott C. STAR Protoc. 2023 Jul 28;4(3):102459. doi: 10.1016/j.xpro.2023.102459. PubMed 37516972.
Backbone
  Vector backbone: pcDNA3.1
  Vector type: Mammalian Expression
Growth in bacteria
  Bacterial resistance: Ampicillin, 100 μg/mL
  Growth temperature: 37°C
  Growth strain: DH5alpha
  Copy number: High Copy
Gene/Insert
  Gene/Insert name: MYO5A IQ domain
  Species: M. musculus (mouse)
  Mutation: R6A
  GenBank ID: NM_010864.2
  Entrez Gene: Myo5a (a.k.a. 9630007J19Rik, Dbv, MVa, Myo5, MyoVA, Sev-1, d, d-120J, flail, flr)
  Tag / fusion protein: mVenus (N terminal on insert)
  Cloning method: Restriction Enzyme; 5′ cloning site EcoRI (unknown if destroyed); 3′ cloning site ApaI (unknown if destroyed)
  Sequencing primers: 5′ GGCTAACTAGAGAACCCACTG; 3′ GGCAACTAGAAGGCACAGTC
Terms and licenses: Academic/Nonprofit Terms; Industry Terms: Not Available to Industry
How to cite: mVenus-IQ6 R6A was a gift from Christian Wahl-Schott (Addgene plasmid # 198202 ; http://n2t.net/addgene:198202 ; RRID:Addgene_198202)
